Addgene plasmid #114094: pCAG-hAsCas12a-RR(S542R/K607R)-NLS(nucleoplasmin)-3xHA (AAS1081)
Purpose: CAG promoter expression plasmid for human codon optimized AsCas12a-RR(S542R/K607R) nuclease with C-terminal NLS and HA tag
Depositing lab: Keith Joung & Benjamin Kleinstiver. Depositing organization: Massachusetts General Hospital. Publication: Engineered CRISPR-Cas12a variants with increased activities and improved targeting ranges for gene, epigenetic and base editing. Kleinstiver BP, Sousa AA, Walton RT, Tak YE, Hsu JY, Clement K, Welch MM, Horng JE, Malagon-Lopez J, Scarfo I, Maus MV, Pinello L, Aryee MJ, Joung JK. Nat Biotechnol. 2019 Feb 11. pii: 10.1038/s41587-018-0011-0. doi: 10.1038/s41587-018-0011-0. PubMed 30742127.
Backbone
  Vector backbone: pCAG-CFP
  Backbone manufacturer: Cepko Lab (Addgene plasmid #11179)
  Vector type: Mammalian Expression
Growth in bacteria
  Bacterial resistance: Ampicillin, 100 μg/mL
  Growth temperature: 37°C
  Growth strain: DH5alpha
  Copy number: High Copy
Gene/Insert
  Gene/Insert name: human codon optimized AsCas12a-RR (S542R/K607R) (alt name: AAS1081)
  Species: Synthetic
  Mutation: S542R and K607R
  Tag / fusion protein: NLS(nucleoplasmin) and 3xHA (C terminal on insert)
  Cloning method: Gibson Cloning
Terms and licenses: Academic/Nonprofit Terms; Industry Terms: Not Available to Industry
How to cite: pCAG-hAsCas12a-RR(S542R/K607R)-NLS(nucleoplasmin)-3xHA (AAS1081) was a gift from Keith Joung & Benjamin Kleinstiver (Addgene plasmid # 114094 ; http://n2t.net/addgene:114094 ; RRID:Addgene_114094)
