[The description below was written by a language model from this plasmid's Addgene catalogue record and pLannotate feature annotations shown in this document.]
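Description:
pCAG-hAsCas12a-RR(S542R/K607R)-NLS(nucleoplasmin)-3xHA (AAS1081) is an 8.9 kb mammalian expression plasmid built on the pCAG-CFP backbone, in which the original reporter has been replaced by Gibson assembly with a Cas12a nuclease variant. It is propagated in E. coli as a high-copy plasmid through a ColE1/pUC-type origin and selected with ampicillin via the β-lactamase gene and its native promoter. The backbone also carries remnants typical of this vector family, including lac promoter/operator elements, short lacI fragments, an SV40 origin of replication (which can support episomal replication in cells expressing SV40 large T antigen) and an SV40 polyadenylation signal. No mammalian selection marker is annotated.

The payload is a human codon-optimized coding sequence for Cas12a (Cpf1) from Acidaminococcus sp. BV3L6 carrying the S542R and K607R substitutions that define the "RR" variant. It is driven by the composite CAG promoter, made up of the CMV immediate-early enhancer, the chicken β-actin promoter and a chimeric β-actin/β-globin intron, which gives strong, broadly active expression in mammalian cells. The nuclease is fused at its C terminus to the bipartite nucleoplasmin nuclear localization signal, which directs it to the nucleus, followed by three tandem HA epitopes for immunodetection. Transcription terminates at a rabbit β-globin polyadenylation signal; the short HBB fragment annotated just upstream most likely reflects β-globin sequence belonging to that 3′ region rather than a separate coding element. The plasmid encodes only the nuclease, so a crRNA must be supplied separately. The associated publication concerns engineered Cas12a variants with increased activity and broader targeting range for gene, epigenetic and base editing, which suggests use of this construct for expressing the RR variant in genome-editing experiments in that context.
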