Features (pLannotate 1.2.2; 20 found; start..end, strand, type, name):
      5..384     +  enhancer       CMV enhancer: human cytomegalovirus immediate early enhancer
    386..661     +  promoter       chicken β-actin promoter: No description available
    662..1678    +  intron         chimeric intron: chimera between introns from chicken β-actin and rabbit β-globin
   1727..1763    +  misc_feature   MCS (fragment): multiple cloning site
   1777..5697    +  CDS            AsCpf1: CRISPR-associated protein from Acidaminococcus sp. BV3L6 (Zetsche et al., 2015)
   5698..5745    +  CDS            nucleoplasmin NLS: bipartite nuclear localization signal from nucleoplasmin
   5752..5832    +  CDS            3xHA: three tandem HA epitope tags
   5845..5916    +  CDS            HBB (fragment): HBB_PONPY - Experimental evidence at transcript level: Swiss-Prot protein existence level 2. Involved in oxygen transport from the lung to the various peripheral tissues. From Pongo pygmaeus (Bornean orangutan).
   5987..6042    +  polyA_signal   β-globin poly(A) signal: rabbit β-globin polyadenylation signal (Gil and Proudfoot, 1987)
   6427..6443    -  protein_bind   lac operator: The lac repressor binds to the lac operator to inhibit transcription in E. coli. This inhibition can be relieved by adding lactose or isopropyl-β-D-thiogalactopyranoside (IPTG). lac repressor encoded by lacI
   6451..6481    -  promoter       lac promoter: promoter for the E. coli lac operon
   6496..6517    -  protein_bind   CAP binding site: CAP binding activates transcription in the presence of cAMP. E. coli catabolite activator protein
   6530..6569    -  CDS            lacI (fragment): lac repressor; lacI; The lac repressor binds to the lac operator to inhibit transcription in E. coli. This inhibition can be relieved by adding lactose or isopropyl-β-D-thiogalactopyranoside (IPTG).
   6576..6598    +  promoter       SV40 promoter (fragment): SV40 enhancer and early promoter
   6622..6757    +  rep_origin     SV40 ori: SV40 origin of replication
   6777..6911    +  polyA_signal   SV40 poly(A) signal: SV40 polyadenylation signal
   6913..6967    -  CDS            lacI (fragment): lac repressor; lacI; The lac repressor binds to the lac operator to inhibit transcription in E. coli. This inhibition can be relieved by adding lactose or isopropyl-β-D-thiogalactopyranoside (IPTG).
   7150..7738    -  rep_origin     ori: high-copy-number ColE1/pMB1/pBR322/pUC origin of replication
   7909..8769    -  CDS            AmpR: β-lactamase; bla; confers resistance to ampicillin, carbenicillin, and related antibiotics
   8770..8874    -  promoter       AmpR promoter: bla
>Addgene plasmid #114094 | pCAG-hAsCas12a-RR(S542R/K607R)-NLS(nucleoplasmin)-3xHA (AAS1081) | addgene full sequence | sequence record 220561 | Addgene NGS Result
GGTCGACATTGATTATTGACTAGTTATTAATAGTAATCAATTACGGGGTCATTAGTTCATAGCCCATATA
TGGAGTTCCGCGTTACATAACTTACGGTAAATGGCCCGCCTGGCTGACCGCCCAACGACCCCCGCCCATT
GACGTCAATAATGACGTATGTTCCCATAGTAACGCCAATAGGGACTTTCCATTGACGTCAATGGGTGGAG
TATTTACGGTAAACTGCCCACTTGGCAGTACATCAAGTGTATCATATGCCAAGTACGCCCCCTATTGACG
TCAATGACGGTAAATGGCCCGCCTGGCATTATGCCCAGTACATGACCTTATGGGACTTTCCTACTTGGCA
GTACATCTACGTATTAGTCATCGCTATTACCATGGTCGAGGTGAGCCCCACGTTCTGCTTCACTCTCCCC
ATCTCCCCCCCCTCCCCACCCCCAATTTTGTATTTATTTATTTTTTAATTATTTTGTGCAGCGATGGGGG
CGGGGGGGGGGGGGGSGCGCGCCAGGCGGGGCGGGGCGGGGCGAGGGGCGGGGCGGGGCGAGGCGGAGAG
GTGCGGCGGCAGCCAATCAGAGCGGCGCGCTCCGAAAGTTTCCTTTTATGGCGAGGCGGCGGCGGCGGCG
GCCCTATAAAAAGCGAAGCGCGCGGCGGGCGGGAGTCGCTGCGCGCTGCCTTCGCCCCGTGCCCCGCTCC
GCCGCCGCCTCGCGCCGCCCGCCCCGGCTCTGACTGACCGCGTTACTCCCACAGGTGAGCGGGCGGGACG
GCCCTTCTCCTCCGGGCTGTAATTAGCGCTTGGTTTAATGACGGCTTGTTTCTTTTCTGTGGCTGCGTGA
AAGCCTTGAGGGGCTCCGGGAGGGCCCTTTGTGCGGGGGGAGCGGCTCGGGGGGTGCGTGCGTGTGTGTG
TGCGTGGGGAGCGCCGCGTGCGGCTCCGCGCTGCCCGGCGGCTGTGAGCGCTGCGGGCGCGGCGCGGGGC
TTTGTGCGCTCCGCAGTGTGCGCGAGGGGAGCGCGGCCGGGGGCGGTGCCCCGCGGTGCGGGGGGGGCTG
CGAGGGGAACAAAGGCTGCGTGCGGGGTGTGTGCGTGGGGGGGTGAGCAGGGGGTGTGGGCGCGTCGGTC
GGGCTGCAACCCCCCCTGCACCCCCCTCCCCGAGTTGCTGAGCACGGCCCGGCTTCGGGTGCGGGGCTCC
GTACGGGGCGTGGCGCGGGGCTCGCCGTGCCGGGCGGGGGGTGGCGGCAGGTGGGGGTGCCGGGCGGGGC
GGGGCCGCCTCGGGCCGGGGAGGGCTCGGGGGAGGGGCGCGGCGGCCCCCGGAGCGCCGGCGGCTGTCGA
GGCGCGGCGAGCCGCAGCCATTGCCTTTTATGGTAATCGTGCGAGAGGGCGCAGGGACTTCCTTTGTCCC
AAATCTGTGCGGAGCCGAAATCTGGGAGGCGCCGCCGCACCCCCTCTAGCGGGCGCGGGGCGAAGCGGTG
CGGCGCCGGCAGGAAGGAAATGGGCGGGGAGGGCCTTCGTGCGTCGCCGCGCCGCCGTCCCCTTCTCCCT
CTCCAGCCTCGGGGCTGTCCGCGGGGGGACGGCTGCCTTCGGGGGGGACGGGGCAGGGCGGGGTTCGGCT
TCTGGCGTGTGACCGGCGGCTCTAGAGCCTCTGCTAACCATGTTCATGCCTTCTTCTTTTTCCTACAGCT
CCTGGGCAACGTGCTGGTTATTGTGCTGTCTCATCATTTTGGCAAAGAATTCTGCAGTCGACGGTACCGC
GGGCCCGGGATCCACCGGTCGCCACCATGACACAGTTCGAGGGCTTTACCAACCTGTATCAGGTGAGCAA
GACACTGCGGTTTGAGCTGATCCCACAGGGCAAGACCCTGAAGCACATCCAGGAGCAGGGCTTCATCGAG
GAGGACAAGGCCCGCAATGATCACTACAAGGAGCTGAAGCCCATCATCGATCGGATCTACAAGACCTATG
CCGACCAGTGCCTGCAGCTGGTGCAGCTGGATTGGGAGAACCTGAGCGCCGCCATCGACTCCTATAGAAA
GGAGAAAACCGAGGAGACAAGGAACGCCCTGATCGAGGAGCAGGCCACATATCGCAATGCCATCCACGAC
TACTTCATCGGCCGGACAGACAACCTGACCGATGCCATCAATAAGAGACACGCCGAGATCTACAAGGGCC
TGTTCAAGGCCGAGCTGTTTAATGGCAAGGTGCTGAAGCAGCTGGGCACCGTGACCACAACCGAGCACGA
GAACGCCCTGCTGCGGAGCTTCGACAAGTTTACAACCTACTTCTCCGGCTTTTATGAGAACAGGAAGAAC
GTGTTCAGCGCCGAGGATATCAGCACAGCCATCCCACACCGCATCGTGCAGGACAACTTCCCCAAGTTTA
AGGAGAATTGTCACATCTTCACACGCCTGATCACCGCCGTGCCCAGCCTGCGGGAGCACTTTGAGAACGT
GAAGAAGGCCATCGGCATCTTCGTGAGCACCTCCATCGAGGAGGTGTTTTCCTTCCCTTTTTATAACCAG
CTGCTGACACAGACCCAGATCGACCTGTATAACCAGCTGCTGGGAGGAATCTCTCGGGAGGCAGGCACCG
AGAAGATCAAGGGCCTGAACGAGGTGCTGAATCTGGCCATCCAGAAGAATGATGAGACAGCCCACATCAT
CGCCTCCCTGCCACACAGATTCATCCCCCTGTTTAAGCAGATCCTGTCCGATAGGAACACCCTGTCTTTC
ATCCTGGAGGAGTTTAAGAGCGACGAGGAAGTGATCCAGTCCTTCTGCAAGTACAAGACACTGCTGAGAA
ACGAGAACGTGCTGGAGACAGCCGAGGCCCTGTTTAACGAGCTGAACAGCATCGACCTGACACACATCTT
CATCAGCCACAAGAAGCTGGAGACAATCAGCAGCGCCCTGTGCGACCACTGGGATACACTGAGGAATGCC
CTGTATGAGCGGAGAATCTCCGAGCTGACAGGCAAGATCACCAAGTCTGCCAAGGAGAAGGTGCAGCGCA
GCCTGAAGCACGAGGATATCAACCTGCAGGAGATCATCTCTGCCGCAGGCAAGGAGCTGAGCGAGGCCTT
CAAGCAGAAAACCAGCGAGATCCTGTCCCACGCACACGCCGCCCTGGATCAGCCACTGCCTACAACCCTG
AAGAAGCAGGAGGAGAAGGAGATCCTGAAGTCTCAGCTGGACAGCCTGCTGGGCCTGTACCACCTGCTGG
ACTGGTTTGCCGTGGATGAGTCCAACGAGGTGGACCCCGAGTTCTCTGCCCGGCTGACCGGCATCAAGCT
GGAGATGGAGCCTTCTCTGAGCTTCTACAACAAGGCCAGAAATTATGCCACCAAGAAGCCCTACTCCGTG
GAGAAGTTCAAGCTGAACTTTCAGATGCCTACACTGGCCAGAGGCTGGGACGTGAATAAGGAGAAGAACA
ATGGCGCCATCCTGTTTGTGAAGAACGGCCTGTACTATCTGGGCATCATGCCAAAGCAGAAGGGCAGGTA
TAAGGCCCTGAGCTTCGAGCCCACAGAGAAAACCAGCGAGGGCTTTGATAAGATGTACTATGACTACTTC
CCTGATGCCGCCAAGATGATCCCAAGATGCAGCACCCAGCTGAAGGCCGTGACAGCCCACTTTCAGACCC
ACACAACCCCCATCCTGCTGTCCAACAATTTCATCGAGCCTCTGGAGATCACAAAGGAGATCTACGACCT
GAACAATCCTGAGAAGGAGCCAAAGAAGTTTCAGACAGCCTACGCCAAGAAAACCGGCGACCAGAAGGGC
TACAGAGAGGCCCTGTGCAAGTGGATCGACTTCACAAGGGATTTTCTGTCCAAGTATACCAAGACAACCT
CTATCGATCTGTCTAGCCTGCGGCCATCCTCTCAGTATAAGGACCTGGGCGAGTACTATGCCGAGCTGAA
TCCCCTGCTGTACCACATCAGCTTCCAGAGAATCGCCGAGAAGGAGATCATGGATGCCGTGGAGACAGGC
AAGCTGTACCTGTTCCAGATCTATAACAAGGACTTTGCCAAGGGCCACCACGGCAAGCCTAATCTGCACA
CACTGTATTGGACCGGCCTGTTTTCTCCAGAGAACCTGGCCAAGACAAGCATCAAGCTGAATGGCCAGGC
CGAGCTGTTCTACCGCCCTAAGTCCAGGATGAAGAGGATGGCACACCGGCTGGGAGAGAAGATGCTGAAC
AAGAAGCTGAAGGATCAGAAAACCCCAATCCCCGACACCCTGTACCAGGAGCTGTACGACTATGTGAATC
ACAGACTGTCCCACGACCTGTCTGATGAGGCCAGGGCCCTGCTGCCCAACGTGATCACCAAGGAGGTGTC
TCACGAGATCATCAAGGATAGGCGCTTTACCAGCGACAAGTTCTTTTTCCACGTGCCTATCACACTGAAC
TATCAGGCCGCCAATTCCCCATCTAAGTTCAACCAGAGGGTGAATGCCTACCTGAAGGAGCACCCCGAGA
CACCTATCATCGGCATCGATCGGGGCGAGAGAAACCTGATCTATATCACAGTGATCGACTCCACCGGCAA
GATCCTGGAGCAGCGGAGCCTGAACACCATCCAGCAGTTTGATTACCAGAAGAAGCTGGACAACAGGGAG
AAGGAGAGGGTGGCAGCAAGGCAGGCCTGGTCTGTGGTGGGCACAATCAAGGATCTGAAGCAGGGCTATC
TGAGCCAGGTCATCCACGAGATCGTGGACCTGATGATCCACTACCAGGCCGTGGTGGTGCTGGAGAACCT
GAATTTCGGCTTTAAGAGCAAGAGGACCGGCATCGCCGAGAAGGCCGTGTACCAGCAGTTCGAGAAGATG
CTGATCGATAAGCTGAATTGCCTGGTGCTGAAGGACTATCCAGCAGAGAAAGTGGGAGGCGTGCTGAACC
CATACCAGCTGACAGACCAGTTCACCTCCTTTGCCAAGATGGGCACCCAGTCTGGCTTCCTGTTTTACGT
GCCTGCCCCATATACATCTAAGATCGATCCCCTGACCGGCTTCGTGGACCCCTTCGTGTGGAAAACCATC
AAGAATCACGAGAGCCGCAAGCACTTCCTGGAGGGCTTCGACTTTCTGCACTACGACGTGAAAACCGGCG
ACTTCATCCTGCACTTTAAGATGAACAGAAATCTGTCCTTCCAGAGGGGCCTGCCCGGCTTTATGCCTGC
ATGGGATATCGTGTTCGAGAAGAACGAGACACAGTTTGACGCCAAGGGCACCCCTTTCATCGCCGGCAAG
AGAATCGTGCCAGTGATCGAGAATCACAGATTCACCGGCAGATACCGGGACCTGTATCCTGCCAACGAGC
TGATCGCCCTGCTGGAGGAGAAGGGCATCGTGTTCAGGGATGGCTCCAACATCCTGCCAAAGCTGCTGGA
GAATGACGATTCTCACGCCATCGACACCATGGTGGCCCTGATCCGCAGCGTGCTGCAGATGCGGAACTCC
AATGCCGCCACAGGCGAGGACTATATCAACAGCCCCGTGCGCGATCTGAATGGCGTGTGCTTCGACTCCC
GGTTTCAGAACCCAGAGTGGCCCATGGACGCCGATGCCAATGGCGCCTACCACATCGCCCTGAAGGGCCA
GCTGCTGCTGAATCACCTGAAGGAGAGCAAGGATCTGAAGCTGCAGAACGGCATCTCCAATCAGGACTGG
CTGGCCTACATCCAGGAGCTGCGCAACAAAAGGCCGGCGGCCACGAAAAAGGCCGGCCAGGCAAAAAAGA
AAAAGGGATCCTACCCATACGATGTTCCAGATTACGCTTATCCCTACGACGTGCCTGATTATGCATACCC
ATATGATGTCCCCGACTATGCCTAAAGCGGCCGCACTCCTCAGGTGCAGGCTGCCTATCAGAAGGTGGTG
GCTGGTGTGGCCAATGCCCTGGCTCACAAATACCACTGAGATCTTTTTCCCTCTGCCAAAAATTATGGGG
ACATCATGAAGCCCCTTGAGCATCTGACTTCTGGCTAATAAAGGAAATTTATTTTCATTGCAATAGTGTG
TTGGAATTTTTTGTGTCTCTCACTCGGAAGGACATATGGGAGGGCAAATCATTTAAAACATCAGAATGAG
TATTTGGTTTAGAGTTTGGCAACATATGCCCATATGCTGGCTGCCATGAACAAAGGTTGGCTATAAAGAG
GTCATCAGTATATGAAACAGCCCCCTGCTGTCCATTCCTTATTCCATAGAAAAGCCTTGACTTGAGGTTA
GATTTTTTTTATATTTTGTTTTGTGTTATTTTTTTCTTTAACATCCCTAAAATTTTCCTTACATGTTTTA
CTAGCCAGATTTTTCCTCCTCTCCTGACTACTCCCAGTCATAGCTGTCCCTCTTCTCTTATGGAGATCCC
TCGACCTGCAGCCCAAGCTTGGCGTAATCATGGTCATAGCTGTTTCCTGTGTGAAATTGTTATCCGCTCA
CAATTCCACACAACATACGAGCCGGAAGCATAAAGTGTAAAGCCTGGGGTGCCTAATGAGTGAGCTAACT
CACATTAATTGCGTTGCGCTCACTGCCCGCTTTCCAGTCGGGAAACCTGTCGTGCCAGCGGATCCGCATC
TCAATTAGTCAGCAACCATAGTCCCGCCCCTAACTCCGCCCATCCCGCCCCTAACTCCGCCCAGTTCCGC
CCATTCTCCGCCCCATGGCTGACTAATTTTTTTTATTTATGCAGAGGCCGAGGCCGCCTCGGCCTCTGAG
CTATTCCAGAAGTAGTGAGGAGGCTTTTTTGGAGGCCTAGGCTTTTGCAAAAAGCTAACTTGTTTATTGC
AGCTTATAATGGTTACAAATAAAGCAATAGCATCACAAATTTCACAAATAAAGCATTTTTTTCACTGCAT
TCTAGTTGTGGTTTGTCCAAACTCATCAATGTATCTTATCATGTCTGGATCCGCTGCATTAATGAATCGG
CCAACGCGCGGGGAGAGGCGGTTTGCGTATTGGGCGCTCTTCCGCTTCCTCGCTCACTGACTCGCTGCGC
TCGGTCGTTCGGCTGCGGCGAGCGGTATCAGCTCACTCAAAGGCGGTAATACGGTTATCCACAGAATCAG
GGGATAACGCAGGAAAGAACATGTGAGCAAAAGGCCAGCAAAAGGCCAGGAACCGTAAAAAGGCCGCGTT
GCTGGCGTTTTTCCATAGGCTCCGCCCCCCTGACGAGCATCACAAAAATCGACGCTCAAGTCAGAGGTGG
CGAAACCCGACAGGACTATAAAGATACCAGGCGTTTCCCCCTGGAAGCTCCCTCGTGCGCTCTCCTGTTC
CGACCCTGCCGCTTACCGGATACCTGTCCGCCTTTCTCCCTTCGGGAAGCGTGGCGCTTTCTCATAGCTC
ACGCTGTAGGTATCTCAGTTCGGTGTAGGTCGTTCGCTCCAAGCTGGGCTGTGTGCACGAACCCCCCGTT
CAGCCCGACCGCTGCGCCTTATCCGGTAACTATCGTCTTGAGTCCAACCCGGTAAGACACGACTTATCGC
CACTGGCAGCAGCCACTGGTAACAGGATTAGCAGAGCGAGGTATGTAGGCGGTGCTACAGAGTTCTTGAA
GTGGTGGCCTAACTACGGCTACACTAGAAGAACAGTATTTGGTATCTGCGCTCTGCTGAAGCCAGTTACC
TTCGGAAAAAGAGTTGGTAGCTCTTGATCCGGCAAACAAACCACCGCTGGTAGCGGTGGTTTTTTTGTTT
GCAAGCAGCAGATTACGCGCAGAAAAAAAGGATCTCAAGAAGATCCTTTGATCTTTTCTACGGGGTCTGA
CGCTCAGTGGAACGAAAACTCACGTTAAGGGATTTTGGTCATGAGATTATCAAAAAGGATCTTCACCTAG
ATCCTTTTAAATTAAAAATGAAGTTTTAAATCAATCTAAAGTATATATGAGTAAACTTGGTCTGACAGTT
ACCAATGCTTAATCAGTGAGGCACCTATCTCAGCGATCTGTCTATTTCGTTCATCCATAGTTGCCTGACT
CCCCGTCGTGTAGATAACTACGATACGGGAGGGCTTACCATCTGGCCCCAGTGCTGCAATGATACCGCGA
GACCCACGCTCACCGGCTCCAGATTTATCAGCAATAAACCAGCCAGCCGGAAGGGCCGAGCGCAGAAGTG
GTCCTGCAACTTTATCCGCCTCCATCCAGTCTATTAATTGTTGCCGGGAAGCTAGAGTAAGTAGTTCGCC
AGTTAATAGTTTGCGCAACGTTGTTGCCATTGCTACAGGCATCGTGGTGTCACGCTCGTCGTTTGGTATG
GCTTCATTCAGCTCCGGTTCCCAACGATCAAGGCGAGTTACATGATCCCCCATGTTGTGCAAAAAAGCGG
TTAGCTCCTTCGGTCCTCCGATCGTTGTCAGAAGTAAGTTGGCCGCAGTGTTATCACTCATGGTTATGGC
AGCACTGCATAATTCTCTTACTGTCATGCCATCCGTAAGATGCTTTTCTGTGACTGGTGAGTACTCAACC
AAGTCATTCTGAGAATAGTGTATGCGGCGACCGAGTTGCTCTTGCCCGGCGTCAATACGGGATAATACCG
CGCCACATAGCAGAACTTTAAAAGTGCTCATCATTGGAAAACGTTCTTCGGGGCGAAAACTCTCAAGGAT
CTTACCGCTGTTGAGATCCAGTTCGATGTAACCCACTCGTGCACCCAACTGATCTTCAGCATCTTTTACT
TTCACCAGCGTTTCTGGGTGAGCAAAAACAGGAAGGCAAAATGCCGCAAAAAAGGGAATAAGGGCGACAC
GGAAATGTTGAATACTCATACTCTTCCTTTTTCAATATTATTGAAGCATTTATCAGGGTTATTGTCTCAT
GAGCGGATACATATTTGAATGTATTTAGAAAAATAAACAAATAGGGGTTCCGCGCACATTTCCCCGAAAA
GTGCCACCTG
